Addgene plasmid #147513: pAc5.1B-EGFP-CeAIN2_254-400-DmGW182_205-830-dsRNAres_S
Purpose: Insect Expression of CeAIN2_254-400-DmGW182_205-830-dsRNAres
Depositing lab: Elisa Izaurralde. Depositing organization: Max Planck Institute for Developmental Biology. Publication: The interactions of GW182 proteins with PABP and deadenylases are required for both translational repression and degradation of miRNA targets. Huntzinger E, Kuzuoglu-Ozturk D, Braun JE, Eulalio A, Wohlbold L, Izaurralde E. Nucleic Acids Res. 2013 Jan;41(2):978-94. doi: 10.1093/nar/gks1078. Epub 2012 Nov 21. PubMed 23172285.
Backbone
  Vector backbone: Unknown
  Vector type: Insect Expression
Growth in bacteria
  Bacterial resistance: Ampicillin, 100 μg/mL
  Growth temperature: 37°C
  Growth strain: DH5alpha
  Copy number: Low Copy
Gene/Insert
  Gene/Insert name: CeAIN2_254-400-DmGW182_205-830-dsRNAres
  Species: D. melanogaster (fly), C. elegans (nematode)
  Mutation: Deletion of 2 AA (SD) at position 378-379 compared to the sequence given by NCBI: AF000196.1
  Entrez Gene: gw (a.k.a. Dmel_CG31992, CG11484, CG31992, CG9905, Dmel\CG31992, GQ182, GW, GW182, Gw, Gw182, anon-EST:Posey205, dGW182, gw182)
  Cloning method: Unknown
Terms and licenses: Academic/Nonprofit Terms; Industry Terms: Not Available to Industry
Depositor comments: Plasmids from this collection were made available to the research community and donated after the lab closed. Please note that the sequence provided by the depositing laboratory may be theoretical/predicted or based on Sanger sequencing results. There may be discrepancies between sequencing results obtained by Addgene and the depositor sequence. If an Addgene verified sequence is not available, please contact before placing your order to request that our lab fully sequence the plasmid.
How to cite: pAc5.1B-EGFP-CeAIN2_254-400-DmGW182_205-830-dsRNAres_S was a gift from Elisa Izaurralde (Addgene plasmid # 147513 ; http://n2t.net/addgene:147513 ; RRID:Addgene_147513)
