[The description below was written by a language model from this plasmid's Addgene catalogue record and pLannotate feature annotations shown in this document.]
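Description:
pAc5.1B-EGFP-CeAIN2_254-400-DmGW182_205-830-dsRNAres_S is an 8,376 nt insect expression plasmid. The catalogue lists the backbone as unknown, although the name and annotated parts point to a pAc5.1-type vector. It is maintained in E. coli through a ColE1/pUC-type origin and selected with ampicillin via the β-lactamase gene and its own promoter. The record calls it low copy, even though the annotated origin is of the high-copy class. Short fragments of a tetracycline resistance gene and of SV40 large T antigen are also annotated, and these appear to be non-functional backbone remnants. No marker for selection in insect cells is annotated.

Expression is driven by the Drosophila melanogaster actin 5C promoter, a strong constitutive promoter used in fly cell lines. It is followed by an EGFP coding sequence and then the chimeric insert, with an SV40 polyadenylation signal downstream. The insert joins residues 254–400 of C. elegans AIN-2 to residues 205–830 of Drosophila GW182 (gw). The feature table annotates only the gw fragment. The unannotated gap between EGFP and gw presumably holds the AIN-2 segment. The depositor notes a two-residue (SD) deletion at positions 378–379 relative to the cited reference sequence. A V5 tag sequence lies after the insert, but the record does not say whether it is translated in frame.

The "dsRNAres" label indicates a GW182 sequence made resistant to dsRNA. Such constructs are typically used in complementation experiments, where endogenous GW182 is depleted by RNAi and the tagged variant is expressed in its place. The associated study examined how GW182 interactions with PABP and deadenylases contribute to translational repression and degradation of miRNA targets. The depositor sequence may be theoretical rather than fully verified.
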