Features (pLannotate 1.2.2; 10 found; start..end, strand, type, name):
     56..2568    +  promoter       Ac5 promoter: Drosophila melanogaster actin 5C promoter
   2588..3304    +  CDS            EGFP: EGFP is a basic (constitutively fluorescent) green fluorescent protein published in 1996, derived from Aequorea victoria. It is reported to be a rapidly-maturing weak dimer with moderate acid sensitivity.
   3647..5635    +  CDS            gw (fragment): GAWKY_DROME - Also known as GW182 From Drosophila melanogaster (Fruit fly).
   5661..5702    +  CDS            V5 tag: epitope tag from simian virus 5
   5802..5936    -  polyA_signal   SV40 poly(A) signal: SV40 polyadenylation signal
   5959..6043    -  CDS            large T antigen (fragment): large T antigen from SV40 (simian virus 40)
   6044..6514    +  CDS            TcR (fragment): tetracycline efflux protein; tet; confers resistance to tetracycline
   6558..7146    -  rep_origin     ori: high-copy-number ColE1/pMB1/pBR322/pUC origin of replication
   7317..8177    -  CDS            AmpR: β-lactamase; bla; confers resistance to ampicillin, carbenicillin, and related antibiotics
   8178..8282    -  promoter       AmpR promoter: bla
>Addgene plasmid #147513 | pAc5.1B-EGFP-CeAIN2_254-400-DmGW182_205-830-dsRNAres_S | depositor full sequence | sequence record 289960 | Full Sequence
CTTCAAGGAATTAATTCTATATTCTAAAAACACAAATGATACTTCTAAAAAAAATCATGAATGGCATCAA
CTCTGAATCAAATCTTTGCAGATGCACCTACTTCTCATTTCCACTGTCACATCATTTTTCCAGATCTCGC
TGCCTGTTATGTGGCCCACAAACCAAGACACGTTTTATGGCCATTAAAGCTGGCTGATCGTCGCCAAACA
CCAAATACATATCAATATGTACATTCGAGAAAGAAGCGATCAAAGAAGCGTCTTCGGGCGAGTAGGAGAA
TGCGGAGGAGAAGGAGAACGAGCTGATCTAGTATCTCTCCACAATCCAATGCCAACTGACCAACTGGCCA
TATTCGGAGCAATTTGAAGCCAATTTCCATCGCCTGGCGATCGCTCCATTCTTGGCTATATGTTTTTCAC
CGTTCCCGGGGCCATTTTCAAAGACTCGTCGGTAAGATAAGATTGTGTCACTCGCTGTCTCTCTTCATTT
GTCGAAGAATGCTGAGGAATTTCGCGATGACGTCGGCGAGTATTTTGAAGAATGAGAATAATTTGTATTT
ATACGAAAATCAGTTAGTGGAATTTTCTACAAAAACATGTTATCTATAGATAATTTTGTTGCAAAATATG
TTGACTATGACAAAGATTGTATGTATATACCTTTAATGTATTCTCATTTTCTTATGTATTTATAATGGCA
ATGATGATACTGATGATATTTTAAGATGATGCCAGACCACAGGCTGATTTCTGCGTCTTTTGCCGAACGC
AGTGCATGTGCGGTTGTTGTTTTTTGGAATAGTTTCAATTTTCGGACTGTCCGCTTTGATTTCAGTTTCT
TGGCTTATTCAAAAAGCAAAGTAAAGCCAAAAAAGCGAGATGGCAATACCAAATGCGGCAAAACGGTAGT
GGAAGGAAAGGGGTGCGGGGCAGCGGAAGGAAGGGTGGGGCGGGGCGTGGCGGGGTCTGTGGCTGGGCGC
GACGTCACCGACGTTGGAGCCACTCCTTTGACCATGTGTGCGTGTGTGTATTATTCGTGTCTCGCCACTC
GCCGGTTGTTTTTTTCTTTTTATCTCGCTCTCTCTAGCGCCATCTCGTACGCATGCTCAACGCACCGCAT
GTTGCCGTGTCCTTTATGCGTCATTTTGGCTCGAAATAGGCAATTATTTAAACAAAGATTAGTCAACGAA
AACGCTAAAATAAATAAGTCTACAATATGGTTACTTATTGCCATGTGTGTGCAGCCAACGATAGCAACAA
AAGCAACAACACAGTGGCTTTCCCTCTTTCACTTTTTGTTTGCAAGCGCGTGCGAGCAAGACGGCACGAC
CGGCAAACGCAATTACGCTGACAAAGAGCAGACGAAGTTTTGGCCGAAAAACATCAAGGCGCCTGATACG
AATGCATTTGCAATAACAATTGCGATATTTAATATTGTTTATGAAGCTGTTTGACTTCAAAACACACAAA
AAAAAAAATAAAACAAATTATTTGAAAGAGAATTAGGAATCGGACAGCTTATCGTTACGGGCTAACAGCA
CACCGAGACGAAATAGCTTACCTGACGTCACAGCCTCTGGAAGAACTGCCGCCAAGCAGAGAGAGAGAGA
AAAAGAGGGAGAGCAGCTTAGACCGCATGTGCTTGTGTGTGAGGCGTCTCTCTCTTCGTCTCCTGTTTGC
GCAAACGCATAGACTGCACTGAGAAAATCGATTACCTATTTTTTATGAATGAATATTTGCACTATTACTA
TTCAAAACTATTAAGATAGCAATCACATTCAATAGCCAAATACTATACCACCTGAGCGATGCAACGAAAT
GATCAATTTGAGCAAAAATGCTGCATATTTAGGACGGCATCATTATAGAAATGCTTCTTGCTGTGTACTT
TTCTCTCGTCTGGCAGCTGTTTCGCCGTTATTGTTAAAACCGGCTTAAGTTAGGTGTGTTTTCTACGACT
AGTGATGCCCCTACTAGAAGATGTGTGTTGCACAAATGTCCCTGAATAACCAATTTGAAGTGCAGATAGC
AGTAAACGTAAGCTAATATGAATATTATTTAACTGTAATGTTTTAATATCGCTGGACATTACTAATAAAC
CCACTATAAACACATGTACATATGTATGTTTTGGCATACAATGAGTAGTTGGGGAAAAAATGTGTAAAAG
CACCGTGACCATCACAGCATAAAGATAACCAGCTGAAGTATCGAATATGAGTAACCCCCAAATTGAATCA
CATGCCGCAACTGATAGGACCCATGGAAGTACACTCTTCATGGCGATATACAAGACACACACAAGCACGA
ACACCCAGTTGCGGAGGAAATTCTCCGTAAATGAAAACCCAATCGGCGAACAATTCATACCCATATATGG
TAAAAGTTTTGAACGCGACTTGAGAGCGGAGAGCATTGCGGCTGATAAGGTTTTAGCGCTAAGCGGGCTT
TATAAAACGGGCTGCGGGACCAGTTTTCATATCACTACCGTTTGAGTTCTTGTGCTGTGTGGATACTCCT
CCCGACACAAAGCCGCTCCATCAGCCAGCAGTCGTCTAATCCAGAGACCCCGGATCGGGGTACCAACATG
GTGAGCAAGGGCGAGGAGCTGTTCACCGGGGTGGTGCCCATCCTGGTCGAGCTGGACGGCGACGTAAACG
GCCACAAGTTCAGCGTGTCCGGCGAGGGCGAGGGCGATGCCACCTACGGCAAGCTGACCCTGAAGTTCAT
CTGCACCACCGGCAAGCTGCCCGTGCCCTGGCCCACCCTCGTGACCACCCTGACCTACGGCGTGCAGTGC
TTCAGCCGCTACCCCGACCACATGAAGCAGCACGACTTCTTCAAGTCCGCCATGCCCGAAGGCTACGTCC
AGGAGCGCACCATCTTCTTCAAGGACGACGGCAACTACAAGACCCGCGCCGAGGTGAAGTTCGAGGGCGA
CACCCTGGTGAACCGCATCGAGCTGAAGGGCATCGACTTCAAGGAGGACGGCAACATCCTGGGGCACAAG
CTGGAGTACAACTACAACAGCCACAACGTCTATATCATGGCCGACAAGCAGAAGAACGGCATCAAGGTGA
ACTTCAAGATCCGCCACAACATCGAGGACGGCAGCGTGCAGCTCGCCGACCACTACCAGCAGAACACCCC
CATCGGCGACGGCCCCGTGCTGCTGCCCGACAACCACTACCTGAGCACCCAGTCCGCCCTGAGCAAAGAC
CCCAACGAGAAGCGCGATCACATGGTCCTGCTGGAGTTCGTGACCGCCGCCGGGATCACTCTCGGCATGG
ACGAGCTGTACAAGCCAAGCTTAATGGATGATTATTCAATGTGGACTGATGAGAATGATGAAGACGCGAA
AAAGAAAAAATCGTTGAGAGATAAGGGATTGAGTGGATGGGGTGATGCTGATGTATCAAACAGTAAACCA
ATTCGCCGTTGGATTGTGCCAGAAGGCCAAGAAGAAGACTTTGAAACGGCAATGGAACGATGTCCAAGTC
ATTTGAAAAAGAAAGCATTGAATGAAGAAGCTCTTCGTCGACGTTTAACATCTGAAAATCCACAAATAGT
GGCACAAGCTCAACAACAAGCCGAAGAAGAGGCGAATGCTATGATGAGGATTGGACGAAGACCCATTGTT
CCCAGTGGATGGGGTGATATTCCATCTGAAATTAGTACTGACAAGTCAGAATTCGATCAAAGCTCGTCAC
GTGGTTGGGATGAAGGAAGTATAAGCGGTGGTGGAAGTTGCGGCCGCACATCCAGTGACCCGCGTGATAT
CCGTATGATTGACCCACGCGATCCAATCCGGGGCGACCCACGCGGCATTTCAGGACGCCTCAACGGTACG
TCAGAGATGTGGGGACACCACCCGCAGATGTCGCACAATCAACTGCAGGGAATTAATAAGATGGTCGGAC
AGAGCGTTGCGACAGCTAGTACGAGCGTTGGCACGTCAGGATCCGGAATTGGACCAGGCGGACCGGGACC
AAGCACGGTTTCGGGAAACATTCCGACGCAATGGGGTCCAGCCCAGCCCGTTAGTGTCGGAGTTAGCGGA
CCGAAGGATATGTCGAAGCAAATTAGCGGCTGGGAAGAGCCGTCGCCTCCCCCACAACGCCGTAGCATCC
CAAATTATGACGACGGAACGTCCCTCTGGGGACAACAGACACGCGTCCCGGCCGCTAGTGGACATTGGAA
GGATATGACAGACTCCATTGGACGCAGCAGCCACCTGATGCGCGGACAGAGTCAGACCGGCGGAATTGGC
ATTGCTGGAGTTGGAAATAGCAATGTTCCAGTGGGAGCCAATCCAAGTAATCCTATAAGCAGTGTAGTTG
GACCTCAAGCCCGGATTCCATCTGTGGGCGGCGTACAACACAAACCAGACGGCGGCGCTATGTGGGTGCA
TTCCGGCAATGTAGGTGGCAGAAATAATGTTGCTGCTGTTACTACTTGGGGAGATGACACTCATAGCGTT
AATGTCGGCGCTCCCAGCAGTGGCAGTGTATCCAGCAACAATTGGGTTGATGACAAGTCCAACTCAACCT
TGGCACAAAACTCTTGGAGCGACCCGGCCCCTGTTGGAGTTAGTTGGGGCAATAAGCAAAGCAAACCGCC
AAGCAATAGTGCTTCATCAGGTTGGAGCACTGCTGCGGGCGTGGTGGATGGGGTTGATCTAGGATCTGAG
TGGAACACGCACGGGGGGATTATTGGAAAATCTCAGCAACAACAAAAACTAGCGGGACTTAACGTGGGAA
TGGTGAACGTAATTAACGCGGAGATCATTAAGCAAAGCAAGCAATACAGGATCCTTGTCGAGAACGGCTT
TAAAAAGGAAGATGTAGAGCGGGCATTAGTGATTGCTAATATGAACATCGAAGAGGCAGCCGATATGCTC
CGTGCCAACTCATCCCTATCAATGGATGGTTGGCGTCGACATGATGAGTCCCTTGGATCTTATGCCGACC
ACAATAGTTCAACAAGCAGCGGTGGATTTGCTGGTCGTTACCCGGTCAACAGTGGACAACCTTCAATGTC
CTTTCCTCATAATAACCTTATGAATAACATGGGAGGTACCGCTGTTACTGGAGGTAACAACAATACAAAC
ATGACAGCTTTACAGGTGCAAAAGTATTTAAATCAAGGGCAACATGGTGTCGCTGTTGGACCGCAAGCCG
TTGGTAATTCTTCAGCAGTATCTGTCGGATTTGGTCAGAACACGTCTAACGCAGCAGTGGCAGGAGCAGC
CTCTGCAAATATAGCAGCAAATACAAACAACCAACCGTCTGGTCAGCAAATTCGCATGCTAGGCCAGCAA
ATTCAGTTGGCCATTCATAGTGGTTTCATATCTAGTCAGATATTGACTCAACCGCTAACTCAAACAACCC
TTAACCTTTTAAACCAACTTCTTAGCAATATTAAGCATCTCCAGGCTGCACAGCAATCCCTTACCCGCGG
GGGAAATGTCAATCCAATGGCAGTGAATGTGGCTATATCTAAATACAAGCAGCAAATCCAGAATTTACAG
AACCAGATAAGTGCACAACAGGCTGTGTATGTAAAACAGCAAAATATGCAACCAACTTCACAACAACAAC
AGCCCCAACAACAGCAACTTCCTTCTGTTCATCTATAATCTAGAGGGCCCGCGGTTCGAAGGTAAGCCTA
TCCCTAACCCTCTCCTCGGTCTCGATTCTACGCGTACCGGTCATCATCACCATCACCATTGAGTTTAAAC
CCGCTGATCAGCCTCGACTGTGCCTTCTAAGGCCTGAGCTCGCTGATCAGCCTCGATCGAGGATCCAGAC
ATGATAAGATACATTGATGAGTTTGGACAAACCACAACTAGAATGCAGTGAAAAAAATGCTTTATTTGTG
AAATTTGTGATGCTATTGCTTTATTTGTAACCATTATAAGCTGCAATAAACAAGTTAACAACAACAATTG
CATTCATTTTATGTTTCAGGTTCAGGGGGAGGTGTGGGAGGTTTTTTAAAGCAAGTAAAACCTCTACAAA
TGTGGTATGGCTGATTATGATCAGTCGACCGATGCCCTTGAGAGCCTTCAACCCAGTCAGCTCCTTCCGG
TGGGCGCGGGGCATGACTATCGTCGCCGCACTTATGACTGTCTTCTTTATCATGCAACTCGTAGGACAGG
TGCCGGCAGCGCTCTGGGTCATTTTCGGCGAGGACCGCTTTCGCTGGAGCGCGACGATGATCGGCCTGTC
GCTTGCGGTATTCGGAATCTTGCACGCCCTCGCTCAAGCCTTCGTCACTGGTCCCGCCACCAAACGTTTC
GGCGAGAAGCAGGCCATTATCGCCGGCATGGCGGCCGACGCGCTGGGCTACGTCTTGCTGGCGTTCGCGA
CGCGAGGCTGGATGGCCTTCCCCATTATGATTCTTCTCGCTTCCGGCGGCATCGGGATGCCCGCGTTGCA
GGCCATGCTGTCCAGGCAGGTAGATGACGACCATCAGGGACAGCTTCAAGGATCGCTCGCGGCTCTTACC
AGCCAGCAAAAGGCCAGGAACCGTAAAAAGGCCGCGTTGCTGGCGTTTTTCCATAGGCTCCGCCCCCCTG
ACGAGCATCACAAAAATCGACGCTCAAGTCAGAGGTGGCGAAACCCGACAGGACTATAAAGATACCAGGC
GTTTCCCCCTGGAAGCTCCCTCGTGCGCTCTCCTGTTCCGACCCTGCCGCTTACCGGATACCTGTCCGCC
TTTCTCCCTTCGGGAAGCGTGGCGCTTTCTCAATGCTCACGCTGTAGGTATCTCAGTTCGGTGTAGGTCG
TTCGCTCCAAGCTGGGCTGTGTGCACGAACCCCCCGTTCAGCCCGACCGCTGCGCCTTATCCGGTAACTA
TCGTCTTGAGTCCAACCCGGTAAGACACGACTTATCGCCACTGGCAGCAGCCACTGGTAACAGGATTAGC
AGAGCGAGGTATGTAGGCGGTGCTACAGAGTTCTTGAAGTGGTGGCCTAACTACGGCTACACTAGAAGGA
CAGTATTTGGTATCTGCGCTCTGCTGAAGCCAGTTACCTTCGGAAAAAGAGTTGGTAGCTCTTGATCCGG
CAAACAAACCACCGCTGGTAGCGGTGGTTTTTTTGTTTGCAAGCAGCAGATTACGCGCAGAAAAAAAGGA
TCTCAAGAAGATCCTTTGATCTTTTCTACGGGGTCTGACGCTCAGTGGAACGAAAACTCACGTTAAGGGA
TTTTGGTCATGAGATTATCAAAAAGGATCTTCACCTAGATCCTTTTAAATTAAAAATGAAGTTTTAAATC
AATCTAAAGTATATATGAGTAAACTTGGTCTGACAGTTACCAATGCTTAATCAGTGAGGCACCTATCTCA
GCGATCTGTCTATTTCGTTCATCCATAGTTGCCTGACTCCCCGTCGTGTAGATAACTACGATACGGGAGG
GCTTACCATCTGGCCCCAGTGCTGCAATGATACCGCGAGACCCACGCTCACCGGCTCCAGATTTATCAGC
AATAAACCAGCCAGCCGGAAGGGCCGAGCGCAGAAGTGGTCCTGCAACTTTATCCGCCTCCATCCAGTCT
ATTAATTGTTGCCGGGAAGCTAGAGTAAGTAGTTCGCCAGTTAATAGTTTGCGCAACGTTGTTGCCATTG
CTGCAGGCATCGTGGTGTCACGCTCGTCGTTTGGTATGGCTTCATTCAGCTCCGGTTCCCAACGATCAAG
GCGAGTTACATGATCCCCCATGTTGTGCAAAAAAGCGGTTAGCTCCTTCGGTCCTCCGATCGTTGTCAGA
AGTAAGTTGGCCGCAGTGTTATCACTCATGGTTATGGCAGCACTGCATAATTCTCTTACTGTCATGCCAT
CCGTAAGATGCTTTTCTGTGACTGGTGAGTACTCAACCAAGTCATTCTGAGAATAGTGTATGCGGCGACC
GAGTTGCTCTTGCCCGGCGTCAACACGGGATAATACCGCGCCACATAGCAGAACTTTAAAAGTGCTCATC
ATTGGAAAACGTTCTTCGGGGCGAAAACTCTCAAGGATCTTACCGCTGTTGAGATCCAGTTCGATGTAAC
CCACTCGTGCACCCAACTGATCTTCAGCATCTTTTACTTTCACCAGCGTTTCTGGGTGAGCAAAAACAGG
AAGGCAAAATGCCGCAAAAAAGGGAATAAGGGCGACACGGAAATGTTGAATACTCATACTCTTCCTTTTT
CAATATTATTGAAGCATTTATCAGGGTTATTGTCTCATGAGCGGATACATATTTGAATGTATTTAGAAAA
ATAAACAAATAGGGGTTCCGCGCACATTTCCCCGAAAAGTGCCACCTGACGTCTAAGAAACCATTATTAT
CATGACATTAACCTATAAAAATAGGCGTATCACGAGGCCCTTTCGT
